Addgene plasmid #250859: pLJM1-CRS-Halo-NLS
Purpose: lentiviral vector for expressing HaloTag protein tagged with both a GDOWN1 cytoplasmic retention signal (CRS) and a SV40 NLS
Depositing lab: Britt Glaunsinger. Depositing organization: University of California, Berkeley.
Backbone
  Vector backbone: pLJM1-puro
  Backbone size w/o insert (bp): 7345
  Total vector size (bp): 8692
  Vector type: Mammalian Expression, Lentiviral
  Selectable markers: Puromycin
Growth in bacteria
  Bacterial resistance: Ampicillin, 100 μg/mL
  Growth temperature: 30°C
  Growth strain: NEB Stable
  Copy number: Unknown
Gene/Insert
  Gene/Insert name: HaloTag
  Species: H. sapiens (human)
  Insert size (bp): 363
  Entrez Gene: POLR2M (a.k.a. GCOM1, GRINL1A, Gdown, Gdown1)
  Promoter: CMV promoter
  Tag / fusion protein: GDOWN1 (aa 250-368) (N terminal on insert); SV40 NLS (C terminal on insert)
  Cloning method: Other
  Sequencing primers: 5′ CGCAAATGGGCGGTAGGCGTG
Terms and licenses: Academic/Nonprofit Terms; Industry Terms: Not Available to Industry
How to cite: pLJM1-CRS-Halo-NLS was a gift from Britt Glaunsinger (Addgene plasmid # 250859 ; http://n2t.net/addgene:250859 ; RRID:Addgene_250859)
