[The description below was written by a language model from this plasmid's Addgene catalogue record and pLannotate feature annotations shown in this document.]
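Description:
pLJM1-CRS-Halo-NLS is a third-generation-style, self-inactivating HIV-1 lentiviral vector built on the pLJM1-puro backbone for expression of a localisation-reporter protein in mammalian cells. In bacteria it is maintained through a high-copy ColE1/pUC-type origin with ampicillin resistance (β-lactamase); an f1 origin, an SV40 origin, and remnants of lac, T7 and T3 cloning-vector sequence are also annotated in the backbone. The viral genome is transcribed from an RSV promoter fused to a truncated 5' LTR. It carries the Ψ packaging signal with a gag fragment, the Rev response element for Rev-dependent nuclear export of the genomic RNA, a cPPT/CTS element, and a ΔU3 3' LTR followed by an SV40 polyadenylation signal. A residual U6 promoter fragment lies just upstream of the CMV enhancer.

The payload is a CMV enhancer/promoter-driven fusion in which a fragment of human POLR2M (GDOWN1, amino acids 250–368), described as a cytoplasmic retention signal (CRS), sits at the N terminus of HaloTag, the modified bacterial dehalogenase that binds chloroalkane ligands covalently. The record lists an SV40 nuclear localisation signal at the C terminus, although this short element is not separately annotated in the feature table. The catalogue's insert size of 363 bp and human species match the GDOWN1 fragment rather than the whole fusion. Downstream, a human PGK promoter drives puromycin N-acetyltransferase for selection of transduced cells. Combining the opposing retention and import signals on a labellable HaloTag suggests use in testing whether the GDOWN1 CRS can override a classical NLS, though the record states only the expression purpose.
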