Features (pLannotate 1.2.2; 29 found; start..end, strand, type, name):
    132..335     +  promoter       CMV promoter: human cytomegalovirus (CMV) immediate early promoter
    403..759     +  CDS            POLR2M (fragment): GRL1A_HUMAN - Also known as GRINL1A. Experimental evidence at protein level: Swiss-Prot protein existence level 1. Isoform 1 appears to be a stable component of the Pol II(G) complex form of RNA polymerase II (Pol II). Pol II synthesizes mRNA precursors and many functional non-coding RNAs and is the central component of the basal RNA polymerase II transcription machinery. Isoform 1 may play a role in the Mediator complex-dependent regulation of transcription activation. Isoform 1 acts in vitro as a negative regulator of transcriptional activation; this repression is relieved by the Mediator co
    790..1676    +  CDS            HaloTag® (fragment): modified bacterial dehalogenase that forms covalent bonds with chloroalkane derivatives
   1776..1893    +  misc_feature   cPPT/CTS: central polypurine tract and central termination sequence of HIV-1
   1942..2452    +  promoter       hPGK promoter: human phosphoglycerate kinase 1 promoter
   2474..3073    +  CDS            PuroR: puromycin N-acetyltransferase; pac from Streptomyces alboniger; confers resistance to puromycin
   3116..3199    +  CDS            nef (fragment): NEF_HV1Z2 - Experimental evidence at protein level: Swiss-Prot protein existence level 1. Extracellular Nef protein targets CD4(+) T-lymphocytes for apoptosis by interacting with CXCR4 surface receptors. From Human immunodeficiency virus type 1 group M subtype D (isolate Z2/CDC-Z34) (HIV-1).
   3201..3434    +  LTR            3' LTR (ΔU3): self-inactivating 3' long terminal repeat (LTR) from HIV-1
   3506..3627    +  polyA_signal   SV40 poly(A) signal: SV40 polyadenylation signal
   3667..3802    +  rep_origin     SV40 ori: SV40 origin of replication
   3823..3841    -  promoter       T7 promoter: promoter for bacteriophage T7 RNA polymerase
   3849..4004    +  CDS            lacZα (fragment): LacZα fragment of β-galactosidase; lacZ fragment
   4009..4437    +  rep_origin     f1 ori (sequence partly withheld): f1 bacteriophage origin of replication; arrow indicates direction of (+) strand synthesis
   4490..4594    +  promoter       AmpR promoter: bla
   4595..5455    +  CDS            AmpR: β-lactamase; bla; confers resistance to ampicillin, carbenicillin, and related antibiotics
   5626..6214    +  rep_origin     ori: high-copy-number ColE1/pMB1/pBR322/pUC origin of replication
   6397..6489    +  CDS            lacI (fragment): lac repressor; lacI; The lac repressor binds to the lac operator to inhibit transcription in E. coli. This inhibition can be relieved by adding lactose or isopropyl-β-D-thiogalactopyranoside (IPTG).
   6502..6523    +  protein_bind   CAP binding site: CAP binding activates transcription in the presence of cAMP. E. coli catabolite activator protein
   6538..6568    +  promoter       lac promoter: promoter for the E. coli lac operon
   6576..6592    +  protein_bind   lac operator: The lac repressor binds to the lac operator to inhibit transcription in E. coli. This inhibition can be relieved by adding lactose or isopropyl-β-D-thiogalactopyranoside (IPTG). lac repressor encoded by lacI
   6637..6655    +  promoter       T3 promoter: promoter for bacteriophage T3 RNA polymerase
   6683..6909    +  promoter       RSV promoter: Rous sarcoma virus enhancer/promoter
   6910..7090    +  LTR            5' LTR (truncated): truncated 5' long terminal repeat (LTR) from HIV-1
   7137..7262    +  misc_feature   HIV-1 Ψ: packaging signal of human immunodeficiency virus type 1
   7246..7609    +  CDS            HIV-1 gag (fragment): gag protein from human immunodeficiency virus 1; gag
   7755..7988    +  misc_feature   RRE: The Rev response element (RRE) of HIV-1 allows for Rev-dependent mRNA export from the nucleus to the cytoplasm.
   8365..8465    +  CDS            Rev (fragment): human immunodeficiency virus 1 (HIV-1) Rev protein; rev; enhances nuclear export of unspliced and incompletely spliced viral mRNAs
   8515..6       +  promoter       U6 promoter (fragment) (across the origin): RNA polymerase III promoter for human U6 snRNA
   8689..131     +  enhancer       CMV enhancer (fragment) (across the origin): human cytomegalovirus immediate early enhancer; contains an 18-bp deletion relative to the standard CMV enhancer
>Addgene plasmid #250859 | pLJM1-CRS-Halo-NLS | addgene full sequence | sequence record 498765 | Addgene NGS Result
ATATGCCAAGTACGCCCCCTATTGACGTCAATGACGGTAAATGGCCCGCCTGGCATTATGCCCAGTACAT
GACCTTATGGGACTTTCCTACTTGGCAGTACATCTACGTATTAGTCATCGCTATTACCATGGTGATGCGG
TTTTGGCAGTACATCAATGGGCGTGGATAGCGGTTTGACTCACGGGGATTTCCAAGTCTCCACCCCATTG
ACGTCAATGGGAGTTTGTTTTGGCACCAAAATCAACGGGACTTTCCAAAATGTCGTAACAACTCCGCCCC
ATTGACGCAAATGGGCGGTAGGCGTGTACGGTGGGAGGTCTATATAAGCAGAGCTGGTTTAGTGAACCGT
CAGATCCGCTAGCGCTACCGGTGTCGACGATATCTCTAGAGCCACCATGGCAAAAACCAATGTGTTACCT
TTTCGACAAAATGATTCATCTAGTCATTGCCAGAAGAGTGGGTCTCCTATTTCCTCAGAAGAGCGGCGGC
GCAGGGATAAGCAGCATCTTGATGACATCACAGCAGCTCGGCTTCTACCACTTCACCATATGCCCACGCA
GCTGCTCTCCATAGAAGAATCCTTGGCACTTCAGAAACAGCAGAAACAGAATTATGAGGAGATGCAAGCA
AAGCTCGCAGCGCAAAAATTAGCTGAAAGACTGAATATTAAAATGCGGAGTTATAATCCAGAAGGGGAGT
CTTCAGGGAGATACCGAGAAGTAAGGGATGAAGATGACGATTGGTCCTCTGATGAATTCGGCGGAGGTGG
TTCTGGCGGTGGAGGTTCAGCAGAAATCGGTACTGGCTTTCCATTCGACCCCCATTATGTGGAAGTCCTG
GGCGAGCGCATGCACTACGTCGATGTTGGTCCGCGCGATGGCACCCCTGTGCTGTTCCTGCACGGTAACC
CGACCTCCTCCTACGTGTGGCGCAACATCATCCCGCATGTTGCACCGACCCATCGCTGCATTGCTCCAGA
CCTGATCGGTATGGGCAAATCCGACAAACCAGACCTGGGTTATTTCTTCGACGACCACGTCCGCTTCATG
GATGCCTTCATCGAAGCCCTGGGTCTGGAAGAGGTCGTCCTGGTCATTCACGACTGGGGCTCCGCTCTGG
GTTTCCACTGGGCCAAGCGCAATCCAGAGCGCGTCAAAGGTATTGCATTTATGGAGTTCATCCGCCCTAT
CCCGACCTGGGACGAATGGCCAGAATTTGCCCGCGAGACCTTCCAGGCCTTCCGCACCACCGACGTCGGC
CGCAAGCTGATCATCGATCAGAACGTTTTTATCGAGGGTACGCTGCCGATGGGTGTCGTCCGCCCGCTGA
CTGAAGTCGAGATGGACCATTACCGCGAGCCGTTCCTGAATCCTGTTGACCGCGAGCCACTGTGGCGCTT
CCCAAACGAGCTGCCAATCGCCGGTGAGCCAGCGAACATCGTCGCGCTGGTCGAAGAATACATGGACTGG
CTGCACCAGTCCCCTGTCCCGAAGCTGCTGTTCTGGGGCACCCCAGGCGTTCTGATCCCACCGGCCGAAG
CCGCTCGCCTGGCCAAAAGCCTGCCTAACTGCAAGGCTGTGGACATCGGCCCGGGTCTGAATCTGCTGCA
AGAAGACAACCCGGACCTGATCGGCAGCGAGATCGCGCGCTGGCTGTCGACGCTCGAGATTTCCGGATCC
GCTGGCTCCGCTGCTGGTTCTGGCGAATTCCCAAAGAAGAAGCGGAAGGTCTGAGAATTCTCGACCTCGA
GACAAATGGCAGTATTCATCCACAATTTTAAAAGAAAAGGGGGGATTGGGGGGTACAGTGCAGGGGAAAG
AATAGTAGACATAATAGCAACAGACATACAAACTAAAGAATTACAAAAACAAATTACAAAAATTCAAAAT
TTTCGGGTTTATTACAGGGACAGCAGAGATCCACTTTGGCCGCGGCTCGAGGGGGTTGGGGTTGCGCCTT
TTCCAAGGCAGCCCTGGGTTTGCGCAGGGACGCGGCTGCTCTGGGCGTGGTTCCGGGAAACGCAGCGGCG
CCGACCCTGGGTCTCGCACATTCTTCACGTCCGTTCGCAGCGTCACCCGGATCTTCGCCGCTACCCTTGT
GGGCCCCCCGGCGACGCTTCCTGCTCCGCCCCTAAGTCGGGAAGGTTCCTTGCGGTTCGCGGCGTGCCGG
ACGTGACAAACGGAAGCCGCACGTCTCACTAGTACCCTCGCAGACGGACAGCGCCAGGGAGCAATGGCAG
CGCGCCGACCGCGATGGGCTGTGGCCAATAGCGGCTGCTCAGCAGGGCGCGCCGAGAGCAGCGGCCGGGA
AGGGGCGGTGCGGGAGGCGGGGTGTGGGGCGGTAGTGTGGGCCCTGTTCCTGCCCGCGCGGTGTTCCGCA
TTCTGCAAGCCTCCGGAGCGCACGTCGGCAGTCGGCTCCCTCGTTGACCGAATCACCGACCTCTCTCCCC
AGGGGGATCCACCGGAGCTTACCATGACCGAGTACAAGCCCACGGTGCGCCTCGCCACCCGCGACGACGT
CCCCAGGGCCGTACGCACCCTCGCCGCCGCGTTCGCCGACTACCCCGCCACGCGCCACACCGTCGATCCG
GACCGCCACATCGAGCGGGTCACCGAGCTGCAAGAACTCTTCCTCACGCGCGTCGGGCTCGACATCGGCA
AGGTGTGGGTCGCGGACGACGGCGCCGCGGTGGCGGTCTGGACCACGCCGGAGAGCGTCGAAGCGGGGGC
GGTGTTCGCCGAGATCGGCCCGCGCATGGCCGAGTTGAGCGGTTCCCGGCTGGCCGCGCAGCAACAGATG
GAAGGCCTCCTGGCGCCGCACCGGCCCAAGGAGCCCGCGTGGTTCCTGGCCACCGTCGGCGTCTCGCCCG
ACCACCAGGGCAAGGGTCTGGGCAGCGCCGTCGTGCTCCCCGGAGTGGAGGCGGCCGAGCGCGCCGGGGT
GCCCGCCTTCCTGGAGACCTCCGCGCCCCGCAACCTCCCCTTCTACGAGCGGCTCGGCTTCACCGTCACC
GCCGACGTCGAGGTGCCCGAAGGACCGCGCACCTGGTGCATGACCCGCAAGCCCGGTGCCTGACGCCCGC
CCCACGACCCGCAGCGCCCGACCGAAAGGAGCGCACGACCCCATGCATCGGTACCTTTAAGACCAATGAC
TTACAAGGCAGCTGTAGATCTTAGCCACTTTTTAAAAGAAAAGGGGGGACTGGAAGGGCTAATTCACTCC
CAACGAAGACAAGATCTGCTTTTTGCTTGTACTGGGTCTCTCTGGTTAGACCAGATCTGAGCCTGGGAGC
TCTCTGGCTAACTAGGGAACCCACTGCTTAAGCCTCAATAAAGCTTGCCTTGAGTGCTTCAAGTAGTGTG
TGCCCGTCTGTTGTGTGACTCTGGTAACTAGAGATCCCTCAGACCCTTTTAGTCAGTGTGGAAAATCTCT
AGCAGTAGTAGTTCATGTCATCTTATTATTCAGTATTTATAACTTGCAAAGAAATGAATATCAGAGAGTG
AGAGGAACTTGTTTATTGCAGCTTATAATGGTTACAAATAAAGCAATAGCATCACAAATTTCACAAATAA
AGCATTTTTTTCACTGCATTCTAGTTGTGGTTTGTCCAAACTCATCAATGTATCTTATCATGTCTGGCTC
TAGCTATCCCGCCCCTAACTCCGCCCATCCCGCCCCTAACTCCGCCCAGTTCCGCCCATTCTCCGCCCCA
TGGCTGACTAATTTTTTTTATTTATGCAGAGGCCGAGGCCGCCTCGGCCTCTGAGCTATTCCAGAAGTAG
TGAGGAGGCTTTTTTGGAGGCCTAGGGACGTACCCAATTCGCCCTATAGTGAGTCGTATTACGCGCGCTC
ACTGGCCGTCGTTTTACAACGTCGTGACTGGGAAAACCCTGGCGTTACCCAACTTAATCGCCTTGCAGCA
CATCCCCCTTTCGCCAGCTGGCGTAATAGCGAAGAGGCCCGCACCGATCGCCCTTCCCAACAGTTGCGCA
GCCTGAATGGCGAATGGG
[124 nt withheld, positions 4009-4132]
C
[91 nt withheld, positions 4134-4224]
A
[49 nt withheld, positions 4226-4274]
CCTTTGACGTTGGAGTCCACGTTCTTT
[37 nt withheld, positions 4302-4338]
ACCCTATCTCGGTCTATTCTTTTGATTTATAAGGGATTTTGCCGATTTCGGCCTATTGGTTAAAAAATGA
GCTGATTTAACAAAAATTTAACGCGAATTTTAACAAAATATTAACGCTTACAATTTAGGTGGCACTTTTC
GGGGAAATGTGCGCGGAACCCCTATTTGTTTATTTTTCTAAATACATTCAAATATGTATCCGCTCATGAG
ACAATAACCCTGATAAATGCTTCAATAATATTGAAAAAGGAAGAGTATGAGTATTCAACATTTCCGTGTC
GCCCTTATTCCCTTTTTTGCGGCATTTTGCCTTCCTGTTTTTGCTCACCCAGAAACGCTGGTGAAAGTAA
AAGATGCTGAAGATCAGTTGGGTGCACGAGTGGGTTACATCGAACTGGATCTCAACAGCGGTAAGATCCT
TGAGAGTTTTCGCCCCGAAGAACGTTTTCCAATGATGAGCACTTTTAAAGTTCTGCTATGTGGCGCGGTA
TTATCCCGTATTGACGCCGGGCAAGAGCAACTCGGTCGCCGCATACACTATTCTCAGAATGACTTGGTTG
AGTACTCACCAGTCACAGAAAAGCATCTTACGGATGGCATGACAGTAAGAGAATTATGCAGTGCTGCCAT
AACCATGAGTGATAACACTGCGGCCAACTTACTTCTGACAACGATCGGAGGACCGAAGGAGCTAACCGCT
TTTTTGCACAACATGGGGGATCATGTAACTCGCCTTGATCGTTGGGAACCGGAGCTGAATGAAGCCATAC
CAAACGACGAGCGTGACACCACGATGCCTGTAGCAATGGCAACAACGTTGCGCAAACTATTAACTGGCGA
ACTACTTACTCTAGCTTCCCGGCAACAATTAATAGACTGGATGGAGGCGGATAAAGTTGCAGGACCACTT
CTGCGCTCGGCCCTTCCGGCTGGCTGGTTTATTGCTGATAAATCTGGAGCCGGTGAGCGTGGGTCTCGCG
GTATCATTGCAGCACTGGGGCCAGATGGTAAGCCCTCCCGTATCGTAGTTATCTACACGACGGGGAGTCA
GGCAACTATGGATGAACGAAATAGACAGATCGCTGAGATAGGTGCCTCACTGATTAAGCATTGGTAACTG
TCAGACCAAGTTTACTCATATATACTTTAGATTGATTTAAAACTTCATTTTTAATTTAAAAGGATCTAGG
TGAAGATCCTTTTTGATAATCTCATGACCAAAATCCCTTAACGTGAGTTTTCGTTCCACTGAGCGTCAGA
CCCCGTAGAAAAGATCAAAGGATCTTCTTGAGATCCTTTTTTTCTGCGCGTAATCTGCTGCTTGCAAACA
AAAAAACCACCGCTACCAGCGGTGGTTTGTTTGCCGGATCAAGAGCTACCAACTCTTTTTCCGAAGGTAA
CTGGCTTCAGCAGAGCGCAGATACCAAATACTGTTCTTCTAGTGTAGCCGTAGTTAGGCCACCACTTCAA
GAACTCTGTAGCACCGCCTACATACCTCGCTCTGCTAATCCTGTTACCAGTGGCTGCTGCCAGTGGCGAT
AAGTCGTGTCTTACCGGGTTGGACTCAAGACGATAGTTACCGGATAAGGCGCAGCGGTCGGGCTGAACGG
GGGGTTCGTGCACACAGCCCAGCTTGGAGCGAACGACCTACACCGAACTGAGATACCTACAGCGTGAGCT
ATGAGAAAGCGCCACGCTTCCCGAAGGGAGAAAGGCGGACAGGTATCCGGTAAGCGGCAGGGTCGGAACA
GGAGAGCGCACGAGGGAGCTTCCAGGGGGAAACGCCTGGTATCTTTATAGTCCTGTCGGGTTTCGCCACC
TCTGACTTGAGCGTCGATTTTTGTGATGCTCGTCAGGGGGGCGGAGCCTATGGAAAAACGCCAGCAACGC
GGCCTTTTTACGGTTCCTGGCCTTTTGCTGGCCTTTTGCTCACATGTTCTTTCCTGCGTTATCCCCTGAT
TCTGTGGATAACCGTATTACCGCCTTTGAGTGAGCTGATACCGCTCGCCGCAGCCGAACGACCGAGCGCA
GCGAGTCAGTGAGCGAGGAAGCGGAAGAGCGCCCAATACGCAAACCGCCTCTCCCCGCGCGTTGGCCGAT
TCATTAATGCAGCTGGCACGACAGGTTTCCCGACTGGAAAGCGGGCAGTGAGCGCAACGCAATTAATGTG
AGTTAGCTCACTCATTAGGCACCCCAGGCTTTACACTTTATGCTTCCGGCTCGTATGTTGTGTGGAATTG
TGAGCGGATAACAATTTCACACAGGAAACAGCTATGACCATGATTACGCCAAGCGCGCAATTAACCCTCA
CTAAAGGGAACAAAAGCTGGAGCTGCAAGCTTAATGTAGTCTTATGCAATACTCTTGTAGTCTTGCAACA
TGGTAACGATGAGTTAGCAACATGCCTTACAAGGAGAGAAAAAGCACCGTGCATGCCGATTGGTGGAAGT
AAGGTGGTACGATCGTGCCTTATTAGGAAGGCAACAGACGGGTCTGACATGGATTGGACGAACCACTGAA
TTGCCGCATTGCAGAGATATTGTATTTAAGTGCCTAGCTCGATACATAAACGGGTCTCTCTGGTTAGACC
AGATCTGAGCCTGGGAGCTCTCTGGCTAACTAGGGAACCCACTGCTTAAGCCTCAATAAAGCTTGCCTTG
AGTGCTTCAAGTAGTGTGTGCCCGTCTGTTGTGTGACTCTGGTAACTAGAGATCCCTCAGACCCTTTTAG
TCAGTGTGGAAAATCTCTAGCAGTGGCGCCCGAACAGGGACTTGAAAGCGAAAGGGAAACCAGAGGAGCT
CTCTCGACGCAGGACTCGGCTTGCTGAAGCGCGCACGGCAAGAGGCGAGGGGCGGCGACTGGTGAGTACG
CCAAAAATTTTGACTAGCGGAGGCTAGAAGGAGAGAGATGGGTGCGAGAGCGTCAGTATTAAGCGGGGGA
GAATTAGATCGCGATGGGAAAAAATTCGGTTAAGGCCAGGGGGAAAGAAAAAATATAAATTAAAACATAT
AGTATGGGCAAGCAGGGAGCTAGAACGATTCGCAGTTAATCCTGGCCTGTTAGAAACATCAGAAGGCTGT
AGACAAATACTGGGACAGCTACAACCATCCCTTCAGACAGGATCAGAAGAACTTAGATCATTATATAATA
CAGTAGCAACCCTCTATTGTGTGCATCAAAGGATAGAGATAAAAGACACCAAGGAAGCTTTAGACAAGAT
AGAGGAAGAGCAAAACAAAAGTAAGACCACCGCACAGCAAGCGGCCGCTGATCTTCAGACCTGGAGGAGG
AGATATGAGGGACAATTGGAGAAGTGAATTATATAAATATAAAGTAGTAAAAATTGAACCATTAGGAGTA
GCACCCACCAAGGCAAAGAGAAGAGTGGTGCAGAGAGAAAAAAGAGCAGTGGGAATAGGAGCTTTGTTCC
TTGGGTTCTTGGGAGCAGCAGGAAGCACTATGGGCGCAGCGTCAATGACGCTGACGGTACAGGCCAGACA
ATTATTGTCTGGTATAGTGCAGCAGCAGAACAATTTGCTGAGGGCTATTGAGGCGCAACAGCATCTGTTG
CAACTCACAGTCTGGGGCATCAAGCAGCTCCAGGCAAGAATCCTGGCTGTGGAAAGATACCTAAAGGATC
AACAGCTCCTGGGGATTTGGGGTTGCTCTGGAAAACTCATTTGCACCACTGCTGTGCCTTGGAATGCTAG
TTGGAGTAATAAATCTCTGGAACAGATTTGGAATCACACGACCTGGATGGAGTGGGACAGAGAAATTAAC
AATTACACAAGCTTAATACACTCCTTAATTGAAGAATCGCAAAACCAGCAAGAAAAGAATGAACAAGAAT
TATTGGAATTAGATAAATGGGCAAGTTTGTGGAATTGGTTTAACATAACAAATTGGCTGTGGTATATAAA
ATTATTCATAATGATAGTAGGAGGCTTGGTAGGTTTAAGAATAGTTTTTGCTGTACTTTCTATAGTGAAT
AGAGTTAGGCAGGGATATTCACCATTATCGTTTCAGACCCACCTCCCAACCCCGAGGGGACCCGACAGGC
CCGAAGGAATAGAAGAAGAAGGTGGAGAGAGAGACAGAGACAGATCCATTCGATTAGTGAACGGATCTCG
ACGGTATCGATCACGAGACTAGCCTCGAGCGGCCGCCCCCTTCACCGAGGGCCTATTTCCCATGATTCCT
TCATATTTGCATATACGATACAAGGCTGTTAGAGAGATAATTGGAATTAATTTGACTGTAAACACAAAGA
TATTAGTACAAAATACGTGACGTAGAAAGTAATAATTTCTTGGGTAGTTTGCAGTTTTAAAATTATGTTT
TAAAATGGACTATC
